Addgene plasmid #113475: pcDNA5FRT/TO-p47-Strep-HA
Purpose: Expression of human p47 with C-terminal strep-HA tag
Depositing lab: Hemmo Meyer. Depositing organization: Universitaet Duisburg-Essen. Publication: AP-SWATH reveals direct involvement of VCP/p97 in integrated stress response signaling through facilitating CReP/PPP1R15B degradation. Hulsmann J, Kravic B, Weith M, Gstaiger M, Aebersold RH, Collins BC, Meyer H. Mol Cell Proteomics. 2018 Mar 29. pii: RA117.000471. doi: 10.1074/mcp.RA117.000471. PubMed 29599191.
Backbone
  Vector backbone: pcDNA5-FRT-TO-cSH-GW
  Backbone manufacturer: Ruedi Aebersold
  Backbone size w/o insert (bp): 7017
  Vector type: Mammalian Expression
  Selectable markers: Hygromycin
Growth in bacteria
  Bacterial resistance: Ampicillin, 100 μg/mL
  Growth temperature: 37°C
  Growth strain: DH5alpha
  Copy number: High Copy
Gene/Insert
  Gene/Insert name: p47 (alt names: NSFL1C; UBXN2C)
  Species: H. sapiens (human)
  Mutation: wildtype without stop codon
  Entrez Gene: NSFL1C (a.k.a. P47, UBX1, UBXD10, UBXN2C, dJ776F14.1)
  Promoter: CMV
  Tag / fusion protein: 2xstrep-HA (C terminal on insert)
  Cloning method: Gateway Cloning
  Sequencing primers: 5′ CMV-F; 3′ BGH-rev
Terms and licenses: Academic/Nonprofit Terms; Industry Terms: Not Available to Industry
How to cite: pcDNA5FRT/TO-p47-Strep-HA was a gift from Hemmo Meyer (Addgene plasmid # 113475 ; http://n2t.net/addgene:113475 ; RRID:Addgene_113475)
