[The description below was written by a language model from this plasmid's Addgene catalogue record and pLannotate feature annotations shown in this document.]
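Description:
pcDNA5FRT/TO-p47-Strep-HA is a mammalian expression plasmid built by Gateway cloning into the pcDNA5-FRT-TO-cSH-GW destination backbone. It is used to produce human p47 (NSFL1C, also called UBXN2C), a cofactor of the VCP/p97 ATPase, with a C-terminal 2xStrep-HA tag. In E. coli it is maintained as a high-copy plasmid through a ColE1/pUC-type origin and selected with ampicillin via the bla gene. A partial f1 origin and remnants of lac regulatory sequence are also annotated in the backbone.

The wild-type p47 coding sequence, cloned without its stop codon, lies between attB1 and attB2 recombination sites so that translation reads through into the vector-encoded tag. The tag itself is not annotated in either feature table, but an unannotated stretch between attB2 and the bGH polyadenylation signal is where it would be expected. Transcription is driven by the CMV immediate-early enhancer and promoter, followed directly by two short tet operator matches. This corresponds to the "TO" arrangement, in which expression is held off in cells that express the Tet repressor and is switched on by tetracycline or doxycycline.

Downstream, an FRT site directly precedes a hygromycin resistance gene that has an SV40 poly(A) signal but no full promoter of its own. FLP-mediated recombination into a matching genomic FRT site is therefore expected to activate hygromycin resistance, which allows selection of isogenic, single-site stable lines.

The associated publication title points to affinity purification coupled to mass spectrometry of VCP/p97-related complexes, and a tandem Strep-HA tag suits that application. The two sequence records (NGS and depositor) differ by only two nucleotides in length and carry the same features.
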