Features (pLannotate 1.2.2; 23 found; start..end, strand, type, name):
     28..80      -  misc_feature   bom (fragment): basis of mobility region from pBR322
    235..614     +  enhancer       CMV enhancer: human cytomegalovirus immediate early enhancer
    615..818     +  promoter       CMV promoter: human cytomegalovirus (CMV) immediate early promoter
    820..839     +  promoter       PLtetO-1 promoter (fragment): modified phage lambda PL promoter with tet operator sites (Lutz and Bujard, 1997)
    841..860     +  promoter       PLtetO-1 promoter (fragment): modified phage lambda PL promoter with tet operator sites (Lutz and Bujard, 1997)
    868..901     +  promoter       TRE3GV promoter (fragment): 3rd-generation Tet-responsive promoter that can be activated by binding of Tet-On® 3G, optimized for retroviral and lentiviral vectors
   1037..1054    +  protein_bind   attB1 (fragment): mutant version of attB; core recombination site for the Gateway® BP reaction BP Clonase™
   1060..2169    +  CDS            NSFL1C: NSF1C_HUMAN - Also known as UBXN2C. Experimental evidence at protein level: Swiss-Prot protein existence level 1. Reduces the ATPase activity of VCP (By similarity). Necessary for the fragmentation of Golgi stacks during mitosis and for VCP- mediated reassembly of Golgi stacks after mitosis (By similarity). May play a role in VCP-mediated formation of transitional endoplasmic reticulum (tER) (By similarity). Inhibits the activity of CTSL (in vitro) (PubMed:15498563). Together with UBXN2B/p37, regulates the centrosomal levels of kinase AURKA/Aurora A during mitotic progression by promoting AURK
   2171..2195    -  protein_bind   attB2: mutant version of attB; recombination site for the Gateway® BP reaction BP Clonase™
   2431..2655    +  polyA_signal   bGH poly(A) signal: bovine growth hormone polyadenylation signal
   2659..2680    +  promoter       SV40 promoter (fragment): SV40 enhancer and early promoter
   2701..2934    +  rep_origin     f1 ori (fragment) (sequence partly withheld): f1 bacteriophage origin of replication; arrow indicates direction of (+) strand synthesis
   2939..2986    +  protein_bind   FRT: FLP-mediated recombination occurs in the 8-bp core sequence TCTAGAAA (Turan and Bode, 2011). FLP recombinase from the Saccharomyces cerevisiae 2μ plasmid
   2994..4016    +  CDS            HygR: aminoglycoside phosphotransferase from E. coli; aph(4)-Ia; confers resistance to hygromycin
   4026..4151    +  CDS            ble (fragment): BLE_KLEPN - Experimental evidence at protein level: Swiss-Prot protein existence level 1. Binding protein with a strong affinity to the bleomycin family of antibiotics. Binds to CL990; an antimitotic-antibiotic compound. From Klebsiella pneumoniae.
   4146..4267    +  polyA_signal   SV40 poly(A) signal: SV40 polyadenylation signal
   4340..4356    -  protein_bind   lac operator: The lac repressor binds to the lac operator to inhibit transcription in E. coli. This inhibition can be relieved by adding lactose or isopropyl-β-D-thiogalactopyranoside (IPTG). lac repressor encoded by lacI
   4364..4394    -  promoter       lac promoter: promoter for the E. coli lac operon
   4409..4430    -  protein_bind   CAP binding site: CAP binding activates transcription in the presence of cAMP. E. coli catabolite activator protein
   4443..4535    -  CDS            lacI (fragment): lac repressor; lacI; The lac repressor binds to the lac operator to inhibit transcription in E. coli. This inhibition can be relieved by adding lactose or isopropyl-β-D-thiogalactopyranoside (IPTG).
   4718..5306    -  rep_origin     ori: high-copy-number ColE1/pMB1/pBR322/pUC origin of replication
   5477..6336    -  CDS            AmpR: β-lactamase; bla; confers resistance to ampicillin, carbenicillin, and related antibiotics
   6337..6441    -  promoter       AmpR promoter: bla
>Addgene plasmid #113475 | pcDNA5FRT/TO-p47-Strep-HA | depositor full sequence | sequence record 214208 | Full Sequence
GACGGATCGGGAGATCTCCCGATCCCCTATGGTGCACTCTCAGTACAATCTGCTCTGATGCCGCATAGTT
AAGCCAGTATCTGCTCCCTGCTTGTGTGTTGGAGGTCGCTGAGTAGTGCGCGAGCAAAATTTAAGCTACA
ACAAGGCAAGGCTTGACCGACAATTGCATGAAGAATCTGCTTAGGGTTAGGCGTTTTGCGCTGCTTCGCG
ATGTACGGGCCAGATATACGCGTTGACATTGATTATTGACTAGTTATTAATAGTAATCAATTACGGGGTC
ATTAGTTCATAGCCCATATATGGAGTTCCGCGTTACATAACTTACGGTAAATGGCCCGCCTGGCTGACCG
CCCAACGACCCCCGCCCATTGACGTCAATAATGACGTATGTTCCCATAGTAACGCCAATAGGGACTTTCC
ATTGACGTCAATGGGTGGAGTATTTACGGTAAACTGCCCACTTGGCAGTACATCAAGTGTATCATATGCC
AAGTACGCCCCCTATTGACGTCAATGACGGTAAATGGCCCGCCTGGCATTATGCCCAGTACATGACCTTA
TGGGACTTTCCTACTTGGCAGTACATCTACGTATTAGTCATCGCTATTACCATGGTGATGCGGTTTTGGC
AGTACATCAATGGGCGTGGATAGCGGTTTGACTCACGGGGATTTCCAAGTCTCCACCCCATTGACGTCAA
TGGGAGTTTGTTTTGGCACCAAAATCAACGGGACTTTCCAAAATGTCGTAACAACTCCGCCCCATTGACG
CAAATGGGCGGTAGGCGTGTACGGTGGGAGGTCTATATAAGCAGAGCTCTCCCTATCAGTGATAGAGATC
TCCCTATCAGTGATAGAGATCGTCGACGAGCTCGTTTAGTGAACCGTCAGATCGCCTGGAGACGCCATCC
ACGCTGTTTTGACCTCCATAGAAGACACCGGGACCGATCCAGCCTCCGGACTCTAGCGTTTAAACTTAAG
CTTGGTACCGAGCTCGGATCCACTAGTCCAGTGTGGTGGAATTCTGCAGATATCAACAAGTTTGTACAAA
AAAGTTGGCATGGCGGCGGAGCGACAGGAGGCGCTGAGGGAGTTCGTGGCGGTGACGGGCGCCGAGGAGG
ACCGGGCCCGCTTCTTTCTCGAGTCGGCCGGCTGGGACTTGCAGATCGCGCTAGCGAGCTTTTATGAGGA
CGGAGGGGATGAAGACATTGTGACCATTTCGCAGGCAACCCCCAGTTCAGTGTCCAGAGGCACAGCCCCC
AGTGATAATAGAGTGACATCCTTCAGAGACCTCATTCATGACCAAGATGAAGATGAGGAGGAAGAGGAAG
GCCAGAGGTTTTATGCTGGGGGCTCAGAGAGAAGTGGACAGCAGATTGTTGGCCCTCCCAGGAAGAAAAG
TCCCAACGAGCTGGTGGATGATCTCTTTAAAGGTGCCAAAGAGCATGGAGCTGTAGCTGTGGAGCGAGTG
ACCAAGAGCCCTGGAGAGACCAGTAAACCGAGACCATTTGCAGGAGGTGGCTACCGCCTTGGGGCAGCAC
CAGAGGAAGAGTCTGCCTATGTGGCAGGAGAAAAGAGGCAGCATTCCAGCCAAGATGTTCATGTAGTATT
GAAACTCTGGAAGAGTGGATTCAGCCTGGATAATGGAGAACTCAGAAGCTACCAAGACCCATCCAATGCC
CAGTTTCTGGAGTCTATCCGCAGAGGGGAGGTGCCAGCAGAGCTTCGGAGGCTAGCTCACGGTGGACAGG
TGAACTTGGATATGGAGGACCATCGGGACGAGGACTTTGTGAAGCCCAAAGGAGCCTTCAAAGCCTTCAC
TGGCGAGGGTCAGAAACTGGGCAGCACTGCCCCCCAGGTGTTGAGTACCAGCTCTCCAGCCCAACAGGCA
GAAAATGAAGCCAAAGCCAGCTCTTCCATCTTAATCGACGAATCAGAGCCTACCACAAACATCCAAATTC
GGCTTGCAGACGGCGGGAGGCTGGTGCAGAAATTTAACCACAGCCACAGGATCAGCGACATCCGACTCTT
CATCGTGGATGCCCGGCCAGCCATGGCTGCCACCAGCTTTATCCTCATGACTACTTTCCCGAACAAAGAG
CTGGCTGATGAGAGCCAGACCCTGAAGGAAGCCAACCTGCTCAATGCTGTCATCGTGCAGCGGTTAACAT
ACCCAACTTTCTTGTACAAAGTGGTTGATATCAAGGCCGCCGACATCACCAGCCTGTACAAGAAAGTGGG
GTGGAGCCATCCCCAGTTCGAGAAGGGCGGAGGATCTGGCGGCGGAAGCGGCGGAGGAAGCTGGTCCCAC
CCTCAGTTTGAGAAAGGCACCGAGCTGGGCAGCACCATGGCCAGCTACCCCTACGACGTGCCCGACTACG
CCTGATGACTCGAGTCTAGAGGGCCCGTTAAACCCGCTGATCAGCCTCGACTGTGCCTTCTAGTTGCCAG
CCATCTGTTGTTTGCCCCTCCCCCGTGCCTTCCTTGACCCTGGAAGGTGCCACTCCCACTGTCCTTTCCT
AATAAAATGAGGAAATTGCATCGCATTGTCTGAGTAGGTGTCATTCTATTCTGGGGGGTGGGGTGGGGCA
GGACAGCAAGGGGGAGGATTGGGAAGACAATAGCAGGCATGCTGGGGATGCGGTGGGCTCTATGGCTTCT
GAGGCGGAAAGAACCAGCTGGGGCTCTAGGGGGTATCCCC
[124 nt withheld, positions 2701-2824]
C
[91 nt withheld, positions 2826-2916]
AGGGTGATGGTTCACGTACCTAGAAGTTCCTATTCCGAAGTTCCTATTCTCTAGAAAGTATAGGAACTTC
CTTGGCCAAAAAGCCTGAACTCACCGCGACGTCTGTCGAGAAGTTTCTGATCGAAAAGTTCGACAGCGTC
TCCGACCTGATGCAGCTCTCGGAGGGCGAAGAATCTCGTGCTTTCAGCTTCGATGTAGGAGGGCGTGGAT
ATGTCCTGCGGGTAAATAGCTGCGCCGATGGTTTCTACAAAGATCGTTATGTTTATCGGCACTTTGCATC
GGCCGCGCTCCCGATTCCGGAAGTGCTTGACATTGGGGAATTCAGCGAGAGCCTGACCTATTGCATCTCC
CGCCGTGCACAGGGTGTCACGTTGCAAGACCTGCCTGAAACCGAACTGCCCGCTGTTCTGCAGCCGGTCG
CGGAGGCCATGGATGCGATCGCTGCGGCCGATCTTAGCCAGACGAGCGGGTTCGGCCCATTCGGACCGCA
AGGAATCGGTCAATACACTACATGGCGTGATTTCATATGCGCGATTGCTGATCCCCATGTGTATCACTGG
CAAACTGTGATGGACGACACCGTCAGTGCGTCCGTCGCGCAGGCTCTCGATGAGCTGATGCTTTGGGCCG
AGGACTGCCCCGAAGTCCGGCACCTCGTGCACGCGGATTTCGGCTCCAACAATGTCCTGACGGACAATGG
CCGCATAACAGCGGTCATTGACTGGAGCGAGGCGATGTTCGGGGATTCCCAATACGAGGTCGCCAACATC
TTCTTCTGGAGGCCGTGGTTGGCTTGTATGGAGCAGCAGACGCGCTACTTCGAGCGGAGGCATCCGGAGC
TTGCAGGATCGCCGCGGCTCCGGGCGTATATGCTCCGCATTGGTCTTGACCAACTCTATCAGAGCTTGGT
TGACGGCAATTTCGATGATGCAGCTTGGGCGCAGGGTCGATGCGACGCAATCGTCCGATCCGGAGCCGGG
ACTGTCGGGCGTACACAAATCGCCCGCAGAAGCGCGGCCGTCTGGACCGATGGCTGTGTAGAAGTACTCG
CCGATAGTGGAAACCGACGCCCCAGCACTCGTCCGAGGGCAAAGGAATAGCACGTACTACGAGATTTCGA
TTCCACCGCCGCCTTCTATGAAAGGTTGGGCTTCGGAATCGTTTTCCGGGACGCCGGCTGGATGATCCTC
CAGCGCGGGGATCTCATGCTGGAGTTCTTCGCCCACCCCAACTTGTTTATTGCAGCTTATAATGGTTACA
AATAAAGCAATAGCATCACAAATTTCACAAATAAAGCATTTTTTTCACTGCATTCTAGTTGTGGTTTGTC
CAAACTCATCAATGTATCTTATCATGTCTGTATACCGTCGACCTCTAGCTAGAGCTTGGCGTAATCATGG
TCATAGCTGTTTCCTGTGTGAAATTGTTATCCGCTCACAATTCCACACAACATACGAGCCGGAAGCATAA
AGTGTAAAGCCTGGGGTGCCTAATGAGTGAGCTAACTCACATTAATTGCGTTGCGCTCACTGCCCGCTTT
CCAGTCGGGAAACCTGTCGTGCCAGCTGCATTAATGAATCGGCCAACGCGCGGGGAGAGGCGGTTTGCGT
ATTGGGCGCTCTTCCGCTTCCTCGCTCACTGACTCGCTGCGCTCGGTCGTTCGGCTGCGGCGAGCGGTAT
CAGCTCACTCAAAGGCGGTAATACGGTTATCCACAGAATCAGGGGATAACGCAGGAAAGAACATGTGAGC
AAAAGGCCAGCAAAAGGCCAGGAACCGTAAAAAGGCCGCGTTGCTGGCGTTTTTCCATAGGCTCCGCCCC
CCTGACGAGCATCACAAAAATCGACGCTCAAGTCAGAGGTGGCGAAACCCGACAGGACTATAAAGATACC
AGGCGTTTCCCCCTGGAAGCTCCCTCGTGCGCTCTCCTGTTCCGACCCTGCCGCTTACCGGATACCTGTC
CGCCTTTCTCCCTTCGGGAAGCGTGGCGCTTTCTCATAGCTCACGCTGTAGGTATCTCAGTTCGGTGTAG
GTCGTTCGCTCCAAGCTGGGCTGTGTGCACGAACCCCCCGTTCAGCCCGACCGCTGCGCCTTATCCGGTA
ACTATCGTCTTGAGTCCAACCCGGTAAGACACGACTTATCGCCACTGGCAGCAGCCACTGGTAACAGGAT
TAGCAGAGCGAGGTATGTAGGCGGTGCTACAGAGTTCTTGAAGTGGTGGCCTAACTACGGCTACACTAGA
AGAACAGTATTTGGTATCTGCGCTCTGCTGAAGCCAGTTACCTTCGGAAAAAGAGTTGGTAGCTCTTGAT
CCGGCAAACAAACCACCGCTGGTAGCGGTGGTTTTTTTGTTTGCAAGCAGCAGATTACGCGCAGAAAAAA
AGGATCTCAAGAAGATCCTTTGATCTTTTCTACGGGGTCTGACGCTCAGTGGAACGAAAACTCACGTTAA
GGGATTTTGGTCATGAGATTATCAAAAAGGATCTTCACCTAGATCCTTTTAAATTAAAAATGAAGTTTTA
AATCAATCTAAAGTATATATGAGTAAACTTGGTCTGACAGTTACCAATGCTTAATCAGTGAGGCACCTAT
CTCAGCGATCTGTCTATTTCGTTCATCCATAGTTGCCTGACTCCCCGTCGTGTAGATAACTACGATACGG
GAGGGCTTACCATCTGGCCCCAGTGCTGCAATGATACCGCGAGACCCACGCTCACCGGCTCCAGATTTAT
CAGCAATAAACCAGCCAGCCGGAAGGGCCGAGCGCAGAAGTGGTCCTGCAACTTTATCCGCCTCCATCCA
GTCTATTAATTGTTGCCGGGAAGCTAGAGTAAGTAGTTCGCCAGTTAATAGTTTGCGCAACGTTGTTGCC
ATTGCTACAGGCATCGTGGTGTCACGCTCGTCGTTTGGTATGGCTTCATTCAGCTCCGGTTCCCAACGAT
CAAGGCGAGTTACATGATCCCCCATGTTGTGCAAAAAAGCGGTTAGCTCCTTCGGTCCTCCGATCGTTGT
CAGAAGTAAGTTGGCCGCAGTGTTATCACTCATGGTTATGGCAGCACTGCATAATTCTCTTACTGTCATG
CCATCCGTAGATGCTTTTCTGTGACTGGTGAGTACTCAACCAAGTCATTCTGAGAATAGTGTATGCGGCG
ACCGAGTTGCTCTTGCCCGGCGTCAATACGGGATAATACCGCGCCACATAGCAGAACTTTAAAAGTGCTC
ATCATTGGAAAACGTTCTTCGGGGCGAAAACTCTCAAGGATCTTACCGCTGTTGAGATCCAGTTCGATGT
AACCCACTCGTGCACCCAACTGATCTTCAGCATCTTTTACTTTCACCAGCGTTTCTGGGTGAGCAAAAAC
AGGAAGGCAAAATGCCGCAAAAAAGGGAATAAGGGCGACACGGAAATGTTGAATACTCATACTCTTCCTT
TTTCAATATTATTGAAGCATTTATCAGGGTTATTGTCTCATGAGCGGATACATATTTGAATGTATTTAGA
AAAATAAACAAATAGGGGTTCCGCGCACATTTCCCCGAAAAGTGCCACCTGACGTC
