Features (pLannotate 1.2.2; 23 found; start..end, strand, type, name):
    172..551     +  enhancer       CMV enhancer: human cytomegalovirus immediate early enhancer
    552..755     +  promoter       CMV promoter: human cytomegalovirus (CMV) immediate early promoter
    757..776     +  promoter       PLtetO-1 promoter (fragment): modified phage lambda PL promoter with tet operator sites (Lutz and Bujard, 1997)
    778..797     +  promoter       PLtetO-1 promoter (fragment): modified phage lambda PL promoter with tet operator sites (Lutz and Bujard, 1997)
    805..838     +  promoter       TRE3GV promoter (fragment): 3rd-generation Tet-responsive promoter that can be activated by binding of Tet-On® 3G, optimized for retroviral and lentiviral vectors
    974..991     +  protein_bind   attB1 (fragment): mutant version of attB; core recombination site for the Gateway® BP reaction BP Clonase™
    997..2106    +  CDS            NSFL1C: NSF1C_HUMAN - Also known as UBXN2C. Experimental evidence at protein level: Swiss-Prot protein existence level 1. Reduces the ATPase activity of VCP (By similarity). Necessary for the fragmentation of Golgi stacks during mitosis and for VCP- mediated reassembly of Golgi stacks after mitosis (By similarity). May play a role in VCP-mediated formation of transitional endoplasmic reticulum (tER) (By similarity). Inhibits the activity of CTSL (in vitro) (PubMed:15498563). Together with UBXN2B/p37, regulates the centrosomal levels of kinase AURKA/Aurora A during mitotic progression by promoting AURK
   2108..2132    -  protein_bind   attB2: mutant version of attB; recombination site for the Gateway® BP reaction BP Clonase™
   2369..2593    +  polyA_signal   bGH poly(A) signal: bovine growth hormone polyadenylation signal
   2597..2618    +  promoter       SV40 promoter (fragment): SV40 enhancer and early promoter
   2639..2872    +  rep_origin     f1 ori (fragment) (sequence partly withheld): f1 bacteriophage origin of replication; arrow indicates direction of (+) strand synthesis
   2877..2924    +  protein_bind   FRT: FLP-mediated recombination occurs in the 8-bp core sequence TCTAGAAA (Turan and Bode, 2011). FLP recombinase from the Saccharomyces cerevisiae 2μ plasmid
   2932..3954    +  CDS            HygR: aminoglycoside phosphotransferase from E. coli; aph(4)-Ia; confers resistance to hygromycin
   3964..4089    +  CDS            ble (fragment): BLE_KLEPN - Experimental evidence at protein level: Swiss-Prot protein existence level 1. Binding protein with a strong affinity to the bleomycin family of antibiotics. Binds to CL990; an antimitotic-antibiotic compound. From Klebsiella pneumoniae.
   4084..4205    +  polyA_signal   SV40 poly(A) signal: SV40 polyadenylation signal
   4278..4294    -  protein_bind   lac operator: The lac repressor binds to the lac operator to inhibit transcription in E. coli. This inhibition can be relieved by adding lactose or isopropyl-β-D-thiogalactopyranoside (IPTG). lac repressor encoded by lacI
   4302..4332    -  promoter       lac promoter: promoter for the E. coli lac operon
   4347..4368    -  protein_bind   CAP binding site: CAP binding activates transcription in the presence of cAMP. E. coli catabolite activator protein
   4381..4473    -  CDS            lacI (fragment): lac repressor; lacI; The lac repressor binds to the lac operator to inhibit transcription in E. coli. This inhibition can be relieved by adding lactose or isopropyl-β-D-thiogalactopyranoside (IPTG).
   4656..5244    -  rep_origin     ori: high-copy-number ColE1/pMB1/pBR322/pUC origin of replication
   5415..6275    -  CDS            AmpR: β-lactamase; bla; confers resistance to ampicillin, carbenicillin, and related antibiotics
   6276..6380    -  promoter       AmpR promoter: bla
   6439..17      -  misc_feature   bom (fragment) (across the origin): basis of mobility region from pBR322
>Addgene plasmid #113475 | pcDNA5FRT/TO-p47-Strep-HA | addgene full sequence | sequence record 218372 | Addgene NGS Result
CATAGTTAAGCCAGTATCTGCTCCCTGCTTGTGTGTTGGAGGTCGCTGAGTAGTGCGCGAGCAAAATTTA
AGCTACAACAAGGCAAGGCTTGACCGACAATTGCATGAAGAATCTGCTTAGGGTTAGGCGTTTTGCGCTG
CTTCGCGATGTACGGGCCAGATATACGCGTTGACATTGATTATTGACTAGTTATTAATAGTAATCAATTA
CGGGGTCATTAGTTCATAGCCCATATATGGAGTTCCGCGTTACATAACTTACGGTAAATGGCCCGCCTGG
CTGACCGCCCAACGACCCCCGCCCATTGACGTCAATAATGACGTATGTTCCCATAGTAACGCCAATAGGG
ACTTTCCATTGACGTCAATGGGTGGAGTATTTACGGTAAACTGCCCACTTGGCAGTACATCAAGTGTATC
ATATGCCAAGTACGCCCCCTATTGACGTCAATGACGGTAAATGGCCCGCCTGGCATTATGCCCAGTACAT
GACCTTATGGGACTTTCCTACTTGGCAGTACATCTACGTATTAGTCATCGCTATTACCATGGTGATGCGG
TTTTGGCAGTACATCAATGGGCGTGGATAGCGGTTTGACTCACGGGGATTTCCAAGTCTCCACCCCATTG
ACGTCAATGGGAGTTTGTTTTGGCACCAAAATCAACGGGACTTTCCAAAATGTCGTAACAACTCCGCCCC
ATTGACGCAAATGGGCGGTAGGCGTGTACGGTGGGAGGTCTATATAAGCAGAGCTCTCCCTATCAGTGAT
AGAGATCTCCCTATCAGTGATAGAGATCGTCGACGAGCTCGTTTAGTGAACCGTCAGATCGCCTGGAGAC
GCCATCCACGCTGTTTTGACCTCCATAGAAGACACCGGGACCGATCCAGCCTCCGGACTCTAGCGTTTAA
ACTTAAGCTTGGTACCGAGCTCGGATCCACTAGTCCAGTGTGGTGGAATTCTGCAGATATCAACAAGTTT
GTACAAAAAAGTTGGCATGGCGGCGGAGCGACAGGAGGCGCTGAGGGAGTTCGTGGCGGTGACGGGCGCC
GAGGAGGACCGGGCCCGCTTCTTTCTCGAGTCGGCCGGCTGGGACTTGCAGATCGCGCTAGCGAGCTTTT
ATGAGGACGGAGGGGATGAAGACATTGTGACCATTTCGCAGGCAACCCCCAGTTCAGTGTCCAGAGGCAC
AGCCCCCAGTGATAATAGAGTGACATCCTTCAGAGACCTCATTCATGACCAAGATGAAGATGAGGAGGAA
GAGGAAGGCCAGAGGTTTTATGCTGGGGGCTCAGAGAGAAGTGGACAGCAGATTGTTGGCCCTCCCAGGA
AGAAAAGTCCCAACGAGCTGGTGGATGATCTCTTTAAAGGTGCCAAAGAGCATGGAGCTGTAGCTGTGGA
GCGAGTGACCAAGAGCCCTGGAGAGACCAGTAAACCGAGACCATTTGCAGGAGGTGGCTACCGCCTTGGG
GCAGCACCAGAGGAAGAGTCTGCCTATGTGGCAGGAGAAAAGAGGCAGCATTCCAGCCAAGATGTTCATG
TAGTATTGAAACTCTGGAAGAGTGGATTCAGCCTGGATAATGGAGAACTCAGAAGCTACCAAGACCCATC
CAATGCCCAGTTTCTGGAGTCTATCCGCAGAGGGGAGGTGCCAGCAGAGCTTCGGAGGCTAGCTCACGGT
GGACAGGTGAACTTGGATATGGAGGACCATCGGGACGAGGACTTTGTGAAGCCCAAAGGAGCCTTCAAAG
CCTTCACTGGCGAGGGTCAGAAACTGGGCAGCACTGCCCCCCAGGTGTTGAGTACCAGCTCTCCAGCCCA
ACAGGCAGAAAATGAAGCCAAAGCCAGCTCTTCCATCTTAATCGACGAATCAGAGCCTACCACAAACATC
CAAATTCGGCTTGCAGACGGCGGGAGGCTGGTGCAGAAATTTAACCACAGCCACAGGATCAGCGACATCC
GACTCTTCATCGTGGATGCCCGGCCAGCCATGGCTGCCACCAGCTTTATCCTCATGACTACTTTCCCGAA
CAAAGAGCTGGCTGATGAGAGCCAGACCCTGAAGGAAGCCAACCTGCTCAATGCTGTCATCGTGCAGCGG
TTAACATACCCAACTTTCTTGTACAAAGTGGTTGATATCAAGGCCGCCGACATCACCAGCCTGTACAAGA
AAGTGGGGTGGAGCCATCCCCAGTTCGAGAAGGGCGGAGGATCTGGCGGCGGAAGCGGCGGAGGAAGCTG
GTCCCACCCTCAGTTTGAGAAAGGCACCGAGCTGGGCAGCACCATGGCCAGCTACCCCTACGACGTGCCC
GACTACGCCTGATGACTCGAGTCTAGAGGGCCCGTTTAAACCCGCTGATCAGCCTCGACTGTGCCTTCTA
GTTGCCAGCCATCTGTTGTTTGCCCCTCCCCCGTGCCTTCCTTGACCCTGGAAGGTGCCACTCCCACTGT
CCTTTCCTAATAAAATGAGGAAATTGCATCGCATTGTCTGAGTAGGTGTCATTCTATTCTGGGGGGTGGG
GTGGGGCAGGACAGCAAGGGGGAGGATTGGGAAGACAATAGCAGGCATGCTGGGGATGCGGTGGGCTCTA
TGGCTTCTGAGGCGGAAAGAACCAGCTGGGGCTCTAGGGGGTATCCCC
[124 nt withheld, positions 2639-2762]
C
[91 nt withheld, positions 2764-2854]
AGGGTGATGGTTCACGTACCTAGAAGTTCCTATTCCGAAGTTCCTATTCTCTAGAAAGTATAGGAACTTC
CTTGGCCAAAAAGCCTGAACTCACCGCGACGTCTGTCGAGAAGTTTCTGATCGAAAAGTTCGACAGCGTC
TCCGACCTGATGCAGCTCTCGGAGGGCGAAGAATCTCGTGCTTTCAGCTTCGATGTAGGAGGGCGTGGAT
ATGTCCTGCGGGTAAATAGCTGCGCCGATGGTTTCTACAAAGATCGTTATGTTTATCGGCACTTTGCATC
GGCCGCGCTCCCGATTCCGGAAGTGCTTGACATTGGGGAATTCAGCGAGAGCCTGACCTATTGCATCTCC
CGCCGTGCACAGGGTGTCACGTTGCAAGACCTGCCTGAAACCGAACTGCCCGCTGTTCTGCAGCCGGTCG
CGGAGGCCATGGATGCGATCGCTGCGGCCGATCTTAGCCAGACGAGCGGGTTCGGCCCATTCGGACCGCA
AGGAATCGGTCAATACACTACATGGCGTGATTTCATATGCGCGATTGCTGATCCCCATGTGTATCACTGG
CAAACTGTGATGGACGACACCGTCAGTGCGTCCGTCGCGCAGGCTCTCGATGAGCTGATGCTTTGGGCCG
AGGACTGCCCCGAAGTCCGGCACCTCGTGCACGCGGATTTCGGCTCCAACAATGTCCTGACGGACAATGG
CCGCATAACAGCGGTCATTGACTGGAGCGAGGCGATGTTCGGGGATTCCCAATACGAGGTCGCCAACATC
TTCTTCTGGAGGCCGTGGTTGGCTTGTATGGAGCAGCAGACGCGCTACTTCGAGCGGAGGCATCCGGAGC
TTGCAGGATCGCCGCGGCTCCGGGCGTATATGCTCCGCATTGGTCTTGACCAACTCTATCAGAGCTTGGT
TGACGGCAATTTCGATGATGCAGCTTGGGCGCAGGGTCGATGCGACGCAATCGTCCGATCCGGAGCCGGG
ACTGTCGGGCGTACACAAATCGCCCGCAGAAGCGCGGCCGTCTGGACCGATGGCTGTGTAGAAGTACTCG
CCGATAGTGGAAACCGACGCCCCAGCACTCGTCCGAGGGCAAAGGAATAGCACGTACTACGAGATTTCGA
TTCCACCGCCGCCTTCTATGAAAGGTTGGGCTTCGGAATCGTTTTCCGGGACGCCGGCTGGATGATCCTC
CAGCGCGGGGATCTCATGCTGGAGTTCTTCGCCCACCCCAACTTGTTTATTGCAGCTTATAATGGTTACA
AATAAAGCAATAGCATCACAAATTTCACAAATAAAGCATTTTTTTCACTGCATTCTAGTTGTGGTTTGTC
CAAACTCATCAATGTATCTTATCATGTCTGTATACCGTCGACCTCTAGCTAGAGCTTGGCGTAATCATGG
TCATAGCTGTTTCCTGTGTGAAATTGTTATCCGCTCACAATTCCACACAACATACGAGCCGGAAGCATAA
AGTGTAAAGCCTGGGGTGCCTAATGAGTGAGCTAACTCACATTAATTGCGTTGCGCTCACTGCCCGCTTT
CCAGTCGGGAAACCTGTCGTGCCAGCTGCATTAATGAATCGGCCAACGCGCGGGGAGAGGCGGTTTGCGT
ATTGGGCGCTCTTCCGCTTCCTCGCTCACTGACTCGCTGCGCTCGGTCGTTCGGCTGCGGCGAGCGGTAT
CAGCTCACTCAAAGGCGGTAATACGGTTATCCACAGAATCAGGGGATAACGCAGGAAAGAACATGTGAGC
AAAAGGCCAGCAAAAGGCCAGGAACCGTAAAAAGGCCGCGTTGCTGGCGTTTTTCCATAGGCTCCGCCCC
CCTGACGAGCATCACAAAAATCGACGCTCAAGTCAGAGGTGGCGAAACCCGACAGGACTATAAAGATACC
AGGCGTTTCCCCCTGGAAGCTCCCTCGTGCGCTCTCCTGTTCCGACCCTGCCGCTTACCGGATACCTGTC
CGCCTTTCTCCCTTCGGGAAGCGTGGCGCTTTCTCATAGCTCACGCTGTAGGTATCTCAGTTCGGTGTAG
GTCGTTCGCTCCAAGCTGGGCTGTGTGCACGAACCCCCCGTTCAGCCCGACCGCTGCGCCTTATCCGGTA
ACTATCGTCTTGAGTCCAACCCGGTAAGACACGACTTATCGCCACTGGCAGCAGCCACTGGTAACAGGAT
TAGCAGAGCGAGGTATGTAGGCGGTGCTACAGAGTTCTTGAAGTGGTGGCCTAACTACGGCTACACTAGA
AGAACAGTATTTGGTATCTGCGCTCTGCTGAAGCCAGTTACCTTCGGAAAAAGAGTTGGTAGCTCTTGAT
CCGGCAAACAAACCACCGCTGGTAGCGGTGGTTTTTTTGTTTGCAAGCAGCAGATTACGCGCAGAAAAAA
AGGATCTCAAGAAGATCCTTTGATCTTTTCTACGGGGTCTGACGCTCAGTGGAACGAAAACTCACGTTAA
GGGATTTTGGTCATGAGATTATCAAAAAGGATCTTCACCTAGATCCTTTTAAATTAAAAATGAAGTTTTA
AATCAATCTAAAGTATATATGAGTAAACTTGGTCTGACAGTTACCAATGCTTAATCAGTGAGGCACCTAT
CTCAGCGATCTGTCTATTTCGTTCATCCATAGTTGCCTGACTCCCCGTCGTGTAGATAACTACGATACGG
GAGGGCTTACCATCTGGCCCCAGTGCTGCAATGATACCGCGAGACCCACGCTCACCGGCTCCAGATTTAT
CAGCAATAAACCAGCCAGCCGGAAGGGCCGAGCGCAGAAGTGGTCCTGCAACTTTATCCGCCTCCATCCA
GTCTATTAATTGTTGCCGGGAAGCTAGAGTAAGTAGTTCGCCAGTTAATAGTTTGCGCAACGTTGTTGCC
ATTGCTACAGGCATCGTGGTGTCACGCTCGTCGTTTGGTATGGCTTCATTCAGCTCCGGTTCCCAACGAT
CAAGGCGAGTTACATGATCCCCCATGTTGTGCAAAAAAGCGGTTAGCTCCTTCGGTCCTCCGATCGTTGT
CAGAAGTAAGTTGGCCGCAGTGTTATCACTCATGGTTATGGCAGCACTGCATAATTCTCTTACTGTCATG
CCATCCGTAAGATGCTTTTCTGTGACTGGTGAGTACTCAACCAAGTCATTCTGAGAATAGTGTATGCGGC
GACCGAGTTGCTCTTGCCCGGCGTCAATACGGGATAATACCGCGCCACATAGCAGAACTTTAAAAGTGCT
CATCATTGGAAAACGTTCTTCGGGGCGAAAACTCTCAAGGATCTTACCGCTGTTGAGATCCAGTTCGATG
TAACCCACTCGTGCACCCAACTGATCTTCAGCATCTTTTACTTTCACCAGCGTTTCTGGGTGAGCAAAAA
CAGGAAGGCAAAATGCCGCAAAAAAGGGAATAAGGGCGACACGGAAATGTTGAATACTCATACTCTTCCT
TTTTCAATATTATTGAAGCATTTATCAGGGTTATTGTCTCATGAGCGGATACATATTTGAATGTATTTAG
AAAAATAAACAAATAGGGGTTCCGCGCACATTTCCCCGAAAAGTGCCACCTGACGTCGACGGATCGGGAG
ATCTCCCGATCCCCTATGGTGCACTCTCAGTACAATCTGCTCTGATGCCG
